>Addgene plasmid #124701 | pLenti-PGK-Venus-Akaluc (neo) | depositor full sequence | sequence record 238307 | pLenti-PGK-Venus-Akaluc (neo) sequence 10575 bps
CAGGTGGCACTTTTCGGGGAAATGTGCGCGGAACCCCTATTTGTTTATTTTTCTAAATACATTCAAATAT
GTATCCGCTCATGAGACAATAACCCTGATAAATGCTTCAATAATATTGAAAAAGGAAGAGTATGAGTATT
CAACATTTCCGTGTCGCCCTTATTCCCTTTTTTGCGGCATTTTGCCTTCCTGTTTTTGCTCACCCAGAAA
CGCTGGTGAAAGTAAAAGATGCTGAAGATCAGTTGGGTGCACGAGTGGGTTACATCGAACTGGATCTCAA
CAGCGGTAAGATCCTTGAGAGTTTTCGCCCCGAAGAACGTTTTCCAATGATGAGCACTTTTAAAGTTCTG
CTATGTGGCGCGGTATTATCCCGTATTGACGCCGGGCAAGAGCAACTCGGTCGCCGCATACACTATTCTC
AGAATGACTTGGTTGAGTACTCACCAGTCACAGAAAAGCATCTTACGGATGGCATGACAGTAAGAGAATT
ATGCAGTGCTGCCATAACCATGAGTGATAACACTGCGGCCAACTTACTTCTGACAACGATCGGAGGACCG
AAGGAGCTAACCGCTTTTTTGCACAACATGGGGGATCATGTAACTCGCCTTGATCGTTGGGAACCGGAGC
TGAATGAAGCCATACCAAACGACGAGCGTGACACCACGATGCCTGTAGCAATGGCAACAACGTTGCGCAA
ACTATTAACTGGCGAACTACTTACTCTAGCTTCCCGGCAACAATTAATAGACTGGATGGAGGCGGATAAA
GTTGCAGGACCACTTCTGCGCTCGGCCCTTCCGGCTGGCTGGTTTATTGCTGATAAATCTGGAGCCGGTG
AGCGTGGGTCTCGCGGTATCATTGCAGCACTGGGGCCAGATGGTAAGCCCTCCCGTATCGTAGTTATCTA
CACGACGGGGAGTCAGGCAACTATGGATGAACGAAATAGACAGATCGCTGAGATAGGTGCCTCACTGATT
AAGCATTGGTAACTGTCAGACCAAGTTTACTCATATATACTTTAGATTGATTTAAAACTTCATTTTTAAT
TTAAAAGGATCTAGGTGAAGATCCTTTTTGATAATCTCATGACCAAAATCCCTTAACGTGAGTTTTCGTT
CCACTGAGCGTCAGACCCCGTAGAAAAGATCAAAGGATCTTCTTGAGATCCTTTTTTTCTGCGCGTAATC
TGCTGCTTGCAAACAAAAAAACCACCGCTACCAGCGGTGGTTTGTTTGCCGGATCAAGAGCTACCAACTC
TTTTTCCGAAGGTAACTGGCTTCAGCAGAGCGCAGATACCAAATACTGTCCTTCTAGTGTAGCCGTAGTT
AGGCCACCACTTCAAGAACTCTGTAGCACCGCCTACATACCTCGCTCTGCTAATCCTGTTACCAGTGGCT
GCTGCCAGTGGCGATAAGTCGTGTCTTACCGGGTTGGACTCAAGACGATAGTTACCGGATAAGGCGCAGC
GGTCGGGCTGAACGGGGGGTTCGTGCACACAGCCCAGCTTGGAGCGAACGACCTACACCGAACTGAGATA
CCTACAGCGTGAGCTATGAGAAAGCGCCACGCTTCCCGAAGGGAGAAAGGCGGACAGGTATCCGGTAAGC
GGCAGGGTCGGAACAGGAGAGCGCACGAGGGAGCTTCCAGGGGGAAACGCCTGGTATCTTTATAGTCCTG
TCGGGTTTCGCCACCTCTGACTTGAGCGTCGATTTTTGTGATGCTCGTCAGGGGGGCGGAGCCTATGGAA
AAACGCCAGCAACGCGGCCTTTTTACGGTTCCTGGCCTTTTGCTGGCCTTTTGCTCACATGTTCTTTCCT
GCGTTATCCCCTGATTCTGTGGATAACCGTATTACCGCCTTTGAGTGAGCTGATACCGCTCGCCGCAGCC
GAACGACCGAGCGCAGCGAGTCAGTGAGCGAGGAAGCGGAAGAGCGCCCAATACGCAAACCGCCTCTCCC
CGCGCGTTGGCCGATTCATTAATGCAGCTGGCACGACAGGTTTCCCGACTGGAAAGCGGGCAGTGAGCGC
AACGCAATTAATGTGAGTTAGCTCACTCATTAGGCACCCCAGGCTTTACACTTTATGCTTCCGGCTCGTA
TGTTGTGTGGAATTGTGAGCGGATAACAATTTCACACAGGAAACAGCTATGACCATGATTACGCCAAGCG
CGCAATTAACCCTCACTAAAGGGAACAAAAGCTGGAGCTGCAAGCTTAATGTAGTCTTATGCAATACTCT
TGTAGTCTTGCAACATGGTAACGATGAGTTAGCAACATGCCTTACAAGGAGAGAAAAAGCACCGTGCATG
CCGATTGGTGGAAGTAAGGTGGTACGATCGTGCCTTATTAGGAAGGCAACAGACGGGTCTGACATGGATT
GGACGAACCACTGAATTGCCGCATTGCAGAGATATTGTATTTAAGTGCCTAGCTCGATACAATAAACGGG
TCTCTCTGGTTAGACCAGATCTGAGCCTGGGAGCTCTCTGGCTAACTAGGGAACCCACTGCTTAAGCCTC
AATAAAGCTTGCCTTGAGTGCTTCAAGTAGTGTGTGCCCGTCTGTTGTGTGACTCTGGTAACTAGAGATC
CCTCAGACCCTTTTAGTCAGTGTGGAAAATCTCTAGCAGTGGCGCCCGAACAGGGACCTGAAAGCGAAAG
GGAAACCAGAGCTCTCTCGACGCAGGACTCGGCTTGCTGAAGCGCGCACGGCAAGAGGCGAGGGGCGGCG
ACTGGTGAGTACGCCAAAAATTTTGACTAGCGGAGGCTAGAAGGAGAGAGATGGGTGCGAGAGCGTCAGT
ATTAAGCGGGGGAGAATTAGATCGCGATGGGAAAAAATTCGGTTAAGGCCAGGGGGAAAGAAAAAATATA
AATTAAAACATATAGTATGGGCAAGCAGGGAGCTAGAACGATTCGCAGTTAATCCTGGCCTGTTAGAAAC
ATCAGAAGGCTGTAGACAAATACTGGGACAGCTACAACCATCCCTTCAGACAGGATCAGAAGAACTTAGA
TCATTATATAATACAGTAGCAACCCTCTATTGTGTGCATCAAAGGATAGAGATAAAAGACACCAAGGAAG
CTTTAGACAAGATAGAGGAAGAGCAAAACAAAAGTAAGACCACCGCACAGCAAGCGGCCGCTGATCTTCA
GACCTGGAGGAGGAGATATGAGGGACAATTGGAGAAGTGAATTATATAAATATAAAGTAGTAAAAATTGA
ACCATTAGGAGTAGCACCCACCAAGGCAAAGAGAAGAGTGGTGCAGAGAGAAAAAAGAGCAGTGGGAATA
GGAGCTTTGTTCCTTGGGTTCTTGGGAGCAGCAGGAAGCACTATGGGCGCAGCCTCAATGACGCTGACGG
TACAGGCCAGACAATTATTGTCTGGTATAGTGCAGCAGCAGAACAATTTGCTGAGGGCTATTGAGGCGCA
ACAGCATCTGTTGCAACTCACAGTCTGGGGCATCAAGCAGCTCCAGGCAAGAATCCTGGCTGTGGAAAGA
TACCTAAAGGATCAACAGCTCCTGGGGATTTGGGGTTGCTCTGGAAAACTCATTTGCACCACTGCTGTGC
CTTGGAATGCTAGTTGGAGTAATAAATCTCTGGAACAGATTTGGAATCACACGACCTGGATGGAGTGGGA
CAGAGAAATTAACAATTACACAAGCTTAATACACTCCTTAATTGAAGAATCGCAAAACCAGCAAGAAAAG
AATGAACAAGAATTATTGGAATTAGATAAATGGGCAAGTTTGTGGAATTGGTTTAACATAACAAATTGGC
TGTGGTATATAAAATTATTCATAATGATAGTAGGAGGCTTGGTAGGTTTAAGAATAGTTTTTGCTGTACT
TTCTATAGTGAATAGAGTTAGGCAGGGATATTCACCATTATCGTTTCAGACCCACCTCCCAACCCCGAGG
GGACCCGACAGGCCCGAAGGAATAGAAGAAGAAGGTGGAGAGAGAGACAGAGACAGATCCATTCGATTAG
TGAACGGATCTCGACGGTATCGGTTAACTTTTAAAAGAAAAGGGGGGATTGGGGGGTACAGTGCAGGGGA
AAGAATAGTAGACATAATAGCAACAGACATACAAACTAAAGAATTACAAAAACAAATTACAAAAATTCAA
AATTTTATCGATCACGAGACTAGCCTCGAGAAGCTTGATATCGAATTCCCACGGGGTTGGGGTTGCGCCT
TTTCCAAGGCAGCCCTGGGTTTGCGCAGGGACGCGGCTGCTCTGGGCGTGGTTCCGGGAAACGCAGCGGC
GCCGACCCTGGGTCTCGCACATTCTTCACGTCCGTTCGCAGCGTCACCCGGATCTTCGCCGCTACCCTTG
TGGGCCCCCCGGCGACGCTTCCTGCTCCGCCCCTAAGTCGGGAAGGTTCCTTGCGGTTCGCGGCGTGCCG
GACGTGACAAACGGAAGCCGCACGTCTCACTAGTACCCTCGCAGACGGACAGCGCCAGGGAGCAATGGCA
GCGCGCCGACCGCGATGGGCTGTGGCCAATAGCGGCTGCTCAGCGGGGCGCGCCGAGAGCAGCGGCCGGG
AAGGGGCGGTGCGGGAGGCGGGGTGTGGGGCGGTAGTGTGGGCCCTGTTCCTGCCCGCGCGGTGTTCCGC
ATTCTGCAAGCCTCCGGAGCGCACGTCGGCAGTCGGCTCCCTCGTTGACCGAATCACCGACCTCTCTCCC
CAGGGGGATCCACCGGTTCGTCGACTAGTCCAGTGTGGTGGAATTCTGCAGATATCAACAAGTTTGTACA
AAAAAGCAGGCTCCGCGGCCGCCCCCTTCACCGACATAGTACAGAAGGGTGGGCGCGCCCACCCTTCACC
ATGGTGAGCAAGGGCGAGGAGCTGTTCACCGGGGTGGTGCCCATCCTGGTCGAGCTGGACGGCGACGTAA
ACGGCCACAAGTTCAGCGTGTCCGGCGAGGGCGAGGGCGATGCCACCTACGGCAAGCTGACCCTGAAGCT
GATCTGCACCACCGGCAAGCTGCCCGTGCCCTGGCCCACCCTCGTGACCACCCTGGGCTACGGCCTGCAG
TGCTTCGCCCGCTACCCCGACCACATGAAGCAGCACGACTTCTTCAAGTCCGCCATGCCCGAAGGCTACG
TCCAGGAGCGCACCATCTTCTTCAAGGACGACGGCAACTACAAGACCCGCGCCGAGGTGAAGTTCGAGGG
CGACACCCTGGTGAACCGCATCGAGCTGAAGGGCATCGACTTCAAGGAGGACGGCAACATCCTGGGGCAC
AAGCTGGAGTACAACTACAACAGCCACAACGTCTATATCACCGCCGACAAGCAGAAGAACGGCATCAAGG
CCAACTTCAAGATCCGCCACAACATCGAGGACGGCGGCGTGCAGCTCGCCGACCACTACCAGCAGAACAC
CCCCATCGGCGACGGCCCCGTGCTGCTGCCCGACAACCACTACCTGAGCTACCAGTCCGCCCTGAGCAAA
GACCCCAACGAGAAGCGCGATCACATGGTCCTGCTGGAGTTCGTGACCGCCGCCGGGATCACTCTCGGCA
TGGACGAGCTGTACAAGGGATCCATGGAAGATGCCAAAAACATTAAGAAGGGCCCAGCGCCGTTCTACCC
ACTCGAAGACGGGACCGCCGGCGAGCAGCTGCACAAAGCCATGAAGCGCTACGCCCTGGTGCCCGGCGCC
ATCGCCTTTACCGACGCACATATTCAGGTGGACGTTACCTACGCCGAGTACTTCGAGATGAGCGTTCGGC
TGGCAGAAGCTATGAGGCGCTATGGGCTGAATACAAACCATCGGATCGTGGTGTGCAGCGAGAATAGCTC
GCAGTTCTTCATGCCCGTGTTGGGTGCCCTGTTCATCGGTGTGGCTGTGGCCCCAGCTAACGACATCTAC
AACGAGCGCGAGCTGCTGAACAGCATGGGCATCAGCCAGCCCACCGTCGTATTCGTGAGCAAGAAAGGGC
TGCGAAAGGTCCTCAACGTGCAAAAGAAGCTACCGATCATACGAAAGATCATCATCATGGATAGCAAGAC
CGACTACCAGGGCTTCCAAAGCATGTACACCTTCGTGACTTCCCATTTGCCACCCAGCTTCAACGAGTAC
GACTTCGTGCCCGAGAGCTTCGACCGGGACAAAACCATCGCCCTGATCATGAACAGTAGTGGTAGTACAG
GATTACCCAAGGGCGTAGCCCTACCGCACCGCACCGCTTGTGTCCGATTCAGTCATGCCCGCGACCCCAT
CTTCGGCTACCAGAACATCCCCGACACCGCTATCCTCAGCGTGGTGCCATTTCACCACGGCTTCGGCATG
TTCACCACGCTGGGCTACTTGATCTGCGGCTTTCGGGTCGTGCTCATGTACCGCTTCGAGGAGGAGCTAT
TCTTGCGCAGCTTGCAAGACTATAAGATTCAATCTGCCCTGCTGGTGCCCACACTATTTAGCTGCCTCGC
TAAGAGCACTCTCATCGACAAGTACGACCTAAGCAGCTTGCGCGAGATCGCCAGCGGCGGGGCGCCGCTC
AGCAAGGAGGTAGGTGAGGCCGTGGCCAAACGCTTCCGCCTACCAGGCATCCGCCAGGGCTATGGCCTGA
CAGAAACAACCAACGCCGTCATGATCACCCCCGAGGGGGACCGTAAGCCTGGCTCAGTAGGCAAGGTGGT
GCCCTTCTTCGAGGCTAAGGTGGTAGACTTGGTCACCGGTAAGACACTGGGTGTGAACCAGCGCGGTGAG
CTGTGCGTCCGTGGCCCCATGATCATGAGCGGCTACGTTAACAACCCCGAGGCTACGAACGCTCTCATCG
ACAAGGACGGCTGGCTGCACAGCGGCGACATCGCCTACTGGGACGAGGACGAGCACTTCTTCATCGTGGA
CCGGCTGAAGAGCCTGATCAAATACAAGGGCTACCAGGTAGCCCCAGCCGAACTGGAGGGCATCCTGCTG
CAACACCCCTACATCTTCGACGCCGGAGTCGCCGGCCTGCCCGACGACGATGCCGGCGAGCTGCCCGCCG
CAGTCGTCGTGTTGGAACACGGTAAAACCATGACCGAGAAAGAGATCGTGGACTATGTGGCCAGCCAGGT
TACAACCGCCAAGAAGCTGCGCGGTGGTGTTGTGTTTGTGGATGAAGTCCCTAGAGGATCGACCGGCAAG
TTAGACGCCCGCAAGATCCGCGAGATTCTCACTAAGGCCAAGAAGGACGGCAAGATCGCCGTGTAAAAGG
GTGGGCGCGCCGACCCAGCTTTCTTGTACAAAGTGGTTGATATCCAGCACAGTGGCGGCCGCTCGACAAT
CAACCTCTGGATTACAAAATTTGTGAAAGATTGACTGGTATTCTTAACTATGTTGCTCCTTTTACGCTAT
GTGGATACGCTGCTTTAATGCCTTTGTATCATGCTATTGCTTCCCGTATGGCTTTCATTTTCTCCTCCTT
GTATAAATCCTGGTTGCTGTCTCTTTATGAGGAGTTGTGGCCCGTTGTCAGGCAACGTGGCGTGGTGTGC
ACTGTGTTTGCTGACGCAACCCCCACTGGTTGGGGCATTGCCACCACCTGTCAGCTCCTTTCCGGGACTT
TCGCTTTCCCCCTCCCTATTGCCACGGCGGAACTCATCGCCGCCTGCCTTGCCCGCTGCTGGACAGGGGC
TCGGCTGTTGGGCACTGACAATTCCGTGGTGTTGTCGGGGAAGCTGACGTCCTTTCCATGGCTGCTCGCC
TGTGTTGCCACCTGGATTCTGCGCGGGACGTCCTTCTGCTACGTCCCTTCGGCCCTCAATCCAGCGGACC
TTCCTTCCCGCGGCCTGCTGCCGGCTCTGCGGCCTCTTCCGCGTCTTCGCCTTCGCCCTCAGACGAGTCG
GATCTCCCTTTGGGCCGCCTCCCCGCCTGGAATTCTGCAGATATCCGGACTAGTGATCTAATTCTACCGG
GTAGGGGAGGCGCTTTTCCCAAGGCAGTCTGGAGCATGCGCTTTAGCAGCCCCGCTGGGCACTTGGCGCT
ACACAAGTGGCCTCTGGCCTCGCACACATTCCACATCCACCGGTAGGCGCCAACCGGCTCCGTTCTTTGG
TGGCCCCTTCGCGCCACCTTCTACTCCTCCCCTAGTCAGGAAGTTCCCCCCCGCCCCGCAGCTCGCGTCG
TGCAGGACGTGACAAATGGAAGTAGCACGTCTCACTAGTCTCGTGCAGATGGACAGCACCGCTGAGCAAT
GGAAGCGGGTAGGCCTTTGGGGCAGCGGCCAATAGCAGCTTTGCTCCTTCGCTTTCTGGGCTCAGAGGCT
GGGAAGGGGTGGGTCCGGGGGCGGGCTCAGGGGCGGGCTCAGGGGCGGGGCGGGCGCCCGAAGGTCCTCC
GGAGGCCCGGCATTCTGCACGCTTCAAAAGCGCACGTCTGCCGCGCTGTTCTCCTCTTCCTCATCTCCGG
GCCTTTCGACCTGCAGCCAATATGGGATCGGCCATTGAACAAGATGGATTGCACGCAGGTTCTCCGGCCG
CTTGGGTGGAGAGGCTATTCGGCTATGACTGGGCACAACAGACAATCGGCTGCTCTGATGCCGCCGTGTT
CCGGCTGTCAGCGCAGGGGCGCCCGGTTCTTTTTGTCAAGACCGACCTGTCCGGTGCCCTGAATGAACTG
CAGGACGAGGCAGCGCGGCTATCGTGGCTGGCCACGACGGGCGTTCCTTGCGCAGCTGTGCTCGACGTTG
TCACTGAAGCGGGAAGGGACTGGCTGCTATTGGGCGAAGTGCCGGGGCAGGATCTCCTGTCATCTCACCT
TGCTCCTGCCGAGAAAGTATCCATCATGGCTGATGCAATGCGGCGGCTGCATACGCTTGATCCGGCTACC
TGCCCATTCGACCACCAAGCGAAACATCGCATCGAGCGAGCACGTACTCGGATGGAAGCCGGTCTTGTCG
ATCAGGATGATCTGGACGAAGAGCATCAGGGGCTCGCGCCAGCCGAACTGTTCGCCAGGCTCAAGGCGCG
CATGCCCGACGGCGAGGATCTCGTCGTGACCCATGGCGATGCCTGCTTGCCGAATATCATGGTGGAAAAT
GGCCGCTTTTCTGGATTCATCGACTGTGGCCGGCTGGGTGTGGCGGACCGCTATCAGGACATAGCGTTGG
CTACCCGTGATATTGCTGAAGAGCTTGGCGGCGAATGGGCTGACCGCTTCCTCGTGCTTTACGGTATCGC
CGCTCCCGATTCGCAGCGCATCGCCTTCTATCGCCTTCTTGACGAGTTCTTCTGAGGGGATCCGTCGAGG
GCCCGGTACCTTTAAGACCAATGACTTACAAGGCAGCTGTAGATCTTAGCCACTTTTTAAAAGAAAAGGG
GGGACTGGAAGGGCTAGCTCACTCCCAACGAAGACAAGATCTGCTTTTTGCTTGTACTGGGTCTCTCTGG
TTAGACCAGATCTGAGCCTGGGAGCTCTCTGGCTGCCTAGGGAACCCACTGCTTAAGCCTCAATAAAGCT
TGCCTTGAGTGCTTCAAGTAGTGTGTGCCCGTCTGTTGTGTGACTCTGGTAACTAGAGATCCCTCAGACC
CTTTTAGTCAGTGTGGAAAATCTCTAGCAGTAGTAGTTCATGTCATCTTATTATTCAGTATTTATAACTT
GCAAAGAAATGAATATCAGAGAGTGAGAGGAACTTGTTTATTGCAGCTTATAATGGTTACAAATAAAGCA
ATAGCATCACAAATTTCACAAATAAAGCATTTTTTTCACTGCATTCTAGTTGTGGTTTGTCCAAACTCAT
CAATGTATCTTATCATGTCTGGCTCTAGCTATCCCGCCCCTAACTCCGCCCAGTTCCGCCCATTCTCCGC
CCCATGGCTGACTAATTTTTTTTATTTATGCAGAGGCCGAGGCCGCCTCGGCCTCTGAGCTATTCCAGAA
GTAGTGAGGAGGCTTTTTTGGAGGCCTAGGCTTTTGCGTCGAGACGTACCCAATTCGCCCTATAGTGAGT
CGTATTACGCGCGCTCACTGGCCGTCGTTTTACAACGTCGTGACTGGGAAAACCCTGGCGTTACCCAACT
TAATCGCCTTGCAGCACATCCCCCTTTCGCCAGCTGGCGTAATAGCGAAGAGGCCCGCACCGATCGCCCT
TCCCAACAGTTGCGCAGCCTGAATGGCGAATGGCGCG
[124 nt withheld, positions 10118-10241]
C
[91 nt withheld, positions 10243-10333]
A
[49 nt withheld, positions 10335-10383]
CCTTTGACGTTGGAGTCCACGTTCTTT
[37 nt withheld, positions 10411-10447]
ACCCTATCTCGGTCTATTCTTTTGATTTATAAGGGATTTTGCCGATTTCGGCCTATTGGTTAAAAAATGA
GCTGATTTAACAAAAATTTAACGCGAATTTTAACAAAATATTAACGTTTACAATTTCC
Features (pLannotate 1.2.2; 31 found; start..end, strand, type, name):
     27..131     +  promoter       AmpR promoter: bla
    132..992     +  CDS            AmpR: β-lactamase; bla; confers resistance to ampicillin, carbenicillin, and related antibiotics
   1163..1751    +  rep_origin     ori: high-copy-number ColE1/pMB1/pBR322/pUC origin of replication
   1934..2026    +  CDS            lacI (fragment): lac repressor; lacI; The lac repressor binds to the lac operator to inhibit transcription in E. coli. This inhibition can be relieved by adding lactose or isopropyl-β-D-thiogalactopyranoside (IPTG).
   2039..2060    +  protein_bind   CAP binding site: CAP binding activates transcription in the presence of cAMP. E. coli catabolite activator protein
   2075..2105    +  promoter       lac promoter: promoter for the E. coli lac operon
   2113..2129    +  protein_bind   lac operator: The lac repressor binds to the lac operator to inhibit transcription in E. coli. This inhibition can be relieved by adding lactose or isopropyl-β-D-thiogalactopyranoside (IPTG). lac repressor encoded by lacI
   2174..2192    +  promoter       T3 promoter: promoter for bacteriophage T3 RNA polymerase
   2220..2441    +  promoter       RSV promoter: Rous sarcoma virus enhancer/promoter
   2448..2628    +  LTR            5' LTR (truncated): truncated 5' long terminal repeat (LTR) from HIV-1
   2672..2797    +  misc_feature   HIV-1 Ψ: packaging signal of human immunodeficiency virus type 1
   2781..3144    +  CDS            HIV-1 gag (fragment): gag protein from human immunodeficiency virus 1; gag
   3239..3575    +  ncRNA          RRE: Accession: RF00036 - HIV Rev response element
   3900..4000    +  CDS            Rev (fragment): human immunodeficiency virus 1 (HIV-1) Rev protein; rev; enhances nuclear export of unspliced and incompletely spliced viral mRNAs
   4019..4136    +  misc_feature   cPPT/CTS: central polypurine tract and central termination sequence of HIV-1
   4156..4179    -  misc_feature   MCS (fragment): pBluescript multiple cloning site
   4183..4693    +  promoter       hPGK promoter: human phosphoglycerate kinase 1 promoter
   4748..4772    +  protein_bind   attB1: mutant version of attB; recombination site for the Gateway® BP reaction BP Clonase™
   4831..5547    +  CDS            Venus: Venus is a basic (constitutively fluorescent) yellow fluorescent protein published in 2002, derived from Aequorea victoria. It is reported to be a rapidly-maturing weak dimer with moderate acid sensitivity.
   5554..7206    +  CDS            luciferase: firefly luciferase synthetic luc2 version of the luciferase gene
   7223..7247    -  protein_bind   attB2: mutant version of attB; recombination site for the Gateway® BP reaction BP Clonase™
   7278..7866    +  misc_feature   WPRE: woodchuck hepatitis virus posttranscriptional regulatory element
   7909..8408    +  promoter       PGK promoter: mouse phosphoglycerate kinase 1 promoter
   8422..9225    +  CDS            NeoR/KanR: aminoglycoside phosphotransferase from Tn5; aph(3')-II (or nptII); confers resistance to neomycin, kanamycin, and G418 (Geneticin®)
   9246..9314    +  CDS            nef (fragment): NEF_HV1Z2 - Experimental evidence at protein level: Swiss-Prot protein existence level 1. Extracellular Nef protein targets CD4(+) T-lymphocytes for apoptosis by interacting with CXCR4 surface receptors. From Human immunodeficiency virus type 1 group M subtype D (isolate Z2/CDC-Z34) (HIV-1).
   9316..9549    +  LTR            3' LTR (ΔU3): self-inactivating 3' long terminal repeat (LTR) from HIV-1
   9621..9742    +  polyA_signal   SV40 poly(A) signal: SV40 polyadenylation signal
   9761..9896    +  rep_origin     SV40 ori: SV40 origin of replication
   9929..9947    -  promoter       T7 promoter: promoter for bacteriophage T7 RNA polymerase
   9955..10110   +  CDS            lacZα (fragment): LacZα fragment of β-galactosidase; lacZ fragment
  10118..10573   +  rep_origin     f1 ori (sequence partly withheld): f1 bacteriophage origin of replication; arrow indicates direction of (+) strand synthesis
