>Addgene plasmid #124701 | pLenti-PGK-Venus-Akaluc (neo) | addgene full sequence | sequence record 243368 | Addgene NGS Result
GGGGATCCACCGGTTCGTCGACTAGTCCAGTGTGGTGGAATTCTGCAGATATCAACAAGTTTGTACAAAA
AAGCAGGCTCCGCGGCCGCCCCCTTCACCGACATAGTACAGAAGGGTGGGCGCGCCCACCCTTCACCATG
GTGAGCAAGGGCGAGGAGCTGTTCACCGGGGTGGTGCCCATCCTGGTCGAGCTGGACGGCGACGTAAACG
GCCACAAGTTCAGCGTGTCCGGCGAGGGCGAGGGCGATGCCACCTACGGCAAGCTGACCCTGAAGCTGAT
CTGCACCACCGGCAAGCTGCCCGTGCCCTGGCCCACCCTCGTGACCACCCTGGGCTACGGCCTGCAGTGC
TTCGCCCGCTACCCCGACCACATGAAGCAGCACGACTTCTTCAAGTCCGCCATGCCCGAAGGCTACGTCC
AGGAGCGCACCATCTTCTTCAAGGACGACGGCAACTACAAGACCCGCGCCGAGGTGAAGTTCGAGGGCGA
CACCCTGGTGAACCGCATCGAGCTGAAGGGCATCGACTTCAAGGAGGACGGCAACATCCTGGGGCACAAG
CTGGAGTACAACTACAACAGCCACAACGTCTATATCACCGCCGACAAGCAGAAGAACGGCATCAAGGCCA
ACTTCAAGATCCGCCACAACATCGAGGACGGCGGCGTGCAGCTCGCCGACCACTACCAGCAGAACACCCC
CATCGGCGACGGCCCCGTGCTGCTGCCCGACAACCACTACCTGAGCTACCAGTCCGCCCTGAGCAAAGAC
CCCAACGAGAAGCGCGATCACATGGTCCTGCTGGAGTTCGTGACCGCCGCCGGGATCACTCTCGGCATGG
ACGAGCTGTACAAGGGATCCATGGAAGATGCCAAAAACATTAAGAAGGGCCCAGCGCCGTTCTACCCACT
CGAAGACGGGACCGCCGGCGAGCAGCTGCACAAAGCCATGAAGCGCTACGCCCTGGTGCCCGGCGCCATC
GCCTTTACCGACGCACATATTCAGGTGGACGTTACCTACGCCGAGTACTTCGAGATGAGCGTTCGGCTGG
CAGAAGCTATGAGGCGCTATGGGCTGAATACAAACCATCGGATCGTGGTGTGCAGCGAGAATAGCTCGCA
GTTCTTCATGCCCGTGTTGGGTGCCCTGTTCATCGGTGTGGCTGTGGCCCCAGCTAACGACATCTACAAC
GAGCGCGAGCTGCTGAACAGCATGGGCATCAGCCAGCCCACCGTCGTATTCGTGAGCAAGAAAGGGCTGC
GAAAGGTCCTCAACGTGCAAAAGAAGCTACCGATCATACGAAAGATCATCATCATGGATAGCAAGACCGA
CTACCAGGGCTTCCAAAGCATGTACACCTTCGTGACTTCCCATTTGCCACCCAGCTTCAACGAGTACGAC
TTCGTGCCCGAGAGCTTCGACCGGGACAAAACCATCGCCCTGATCATGAACAGTAGTGGTAGTACAGGAT
TACCCAAGGGCGTAGCCCTACCGCACCGCACCGCTTGTGTCCGATTCAGTCATGCCCGCGACCCCATCTT
CGGCTACCAGAACATCCCCGACACCGCTATCCTCAGCGTGGTGCCATTTCACCACGGCTTCGGCATGTTC
ACCACGCTGGGCTACTTGATCTGCGGCTTTCGGGTCGTGCTCATGTACCGCTTCGAGGAGGAGCTATTCT
TGCGCAGCTTGCAAGACTATAAGATTCAATCTGCCCTGCTGGTGCCCACACTATTTAGCTGCCTCGCTAA
GAGCACTCTCATCGACAAGTACGACCTAAGCAGCTTGCGCGAGATCGCCAGCGGCGGGGCGCCGCTCAGC
AAGGAGGTAGGTGAGGCCGTGGCCAAACGCTTCCGCCTACCAGGCATCCGCCAGGGCTATGGCCTGACAG
AAACAACCAACGCCGTCATGATCACCCCCGAGGGGGACCGTAAGCCTGGCTCAGTAGGCAAGGTGGTGCC
CTTCTTCGAGGCTAAGGTGGTAGACTTGGTCACCGGTAAGACACTGGGTGTGAACCAGCGCGGTGAGCTG
TGCGTCCGTGGCCCCATGATCATGAGCGGCTACGTTAACAACCCCGAGGCTACGAACGCTCTCATCGACA
AGGACGGCTGGCTGCACAGCGGCGACATCGCCTACTGGGACGAGGACGAGCACTTCTTCATCGTGGACCG
GCTGAAGAGCCTGATCAAATACAAGGGCTACCAGGTAGCCCCAGCCGAACTGGAGGGCATCCTGCTGCAA
CACCCCTACATCTTCGACGCCGGAGTCGCCGGCCTGCCCGACGACGATGCCGGCGAGCTGCCCGCCGCAG
TCGTCGTGTTGGAACACGGTAAAACCATGACCGAGAAAGAGATCGTGGACTATGTGGCCAGCCAGGTTAC
AACCGCCAAGAAGCTGCGCGGTGGTGTTGTGTTTGTGGATGAAGTCCCTAGAGGATCGACCGGCAAGTTA
GACGCCCGCAAGATCCGCGAGATTCTCACTAAGGCCAAGAAGGACGGCAAGATCGCCGTGTAAAAGGGTG
GGCGCGCCGACCCAGCTTTCTTGTACAAAGTGGTTGATATCCAGCACAGTGGCGGCCGCTCGACAATCAA
CCTCTGGATTACAAAATTTGTGAAAGATTGACTGGTATTCTTAACTATGTTGCTCCTTTTACGCTATGTG
GATACGCTGCTTTAATGCCTTTGTATCATGCTATTGCTTCCCGTATGGCTTTCATTTTCTCCTCCTTGTA
TAAATCCTGGTTGCTGTCTCTTTATGAGGAGTTGTGGCCCGTTGTCAGGCAACGTGGCGTGGTGTGCACT
GTGTTTGCTGACGCAACCCCCACTGGTTGGGGCATTGCCACCACCTGTCAGCTCCTTTCCGGGACTTTCG
CTTTCCCCCTCCCTATTGCCACGGCGGAACTCATCGCCGCCTGCCTTGCCCGCTGCTGGACAGGGGCTCG
GCTGTTGGGCACTGACAATTCCGTGGTGTTGTCGGGGAAGCTGACGTCCTTTCCATGGCTGCTCGCCTGT
GTTGCCACCTGGATTCTGCGCGGGACGTCCTTCTGCTACGTCCCTTCGGCCCTCAATCCAGCGGACCTTC
CTTCCCGCGGCCTGCTGCCGGCTCTGCGGCCTCTTCCGCGTCTTCGCCTTCGCCCTCAGACGAGTCGGAT
CTCCCTTTGGGCCGCCTCCCCGCCTGGAATTCTGCAGATATCCGGACTAGTGATCTAATTCTACCGGGTA
GGGGAGGCGCTTTTCCCAAGGCAGTCTGGAGCATGCGCTTTAGCAGCCCCGCTGGGCACTTGGCGCTACA
CAAGTGGCCTCTGGCCTCGCACACATTCCACATCCACCGGTAGGCGCCAACCGGCTCCGTTCTTTGGTGG
CCCCTTCGCGCCACCTTCTACTCCTCCCCTAGTCAGGAAGTTCCCCCCCGCCCCGCAGCTCGCGTCGTGC
AGGACGTGACAAATGGAAGTAGCACGTCTCACTAGTCTCGTGCAGATGGACAGCACCGCTGAGCAATGGA
AGCGGGTAGGCCTTTGGGGCAGCGGCCAATAGCAGCTTTGCTCCTTCGCTTTCTGGGCTCAGAGGCTGGG
AAGGGGTGGGTCCGGGGGCGGGCTCAGGGGCGGGCTCAGGGGCGGGGCGGGCGCCCGAAGGTCCTCCGGA
GGCCCGGCATTCTGCACGCTTCAAAAGCGCACGTCTGCCGCGCTGTTCTCCTCTTCCTCATCTCCGGGCC
TTTCGACCTGCAGCCAATATGGGATCGGCCATTGAACAAGATGGATTGCACGCAGGTTCTCCGGCCGCTT
GGGTGGAGAGGCTATTCGGCTATGACTGGGCACAACAGACAATCGGCTGCTCTGATGCCGCCGTGTTCCG
GCTGTCAGCGCAGGGGCGCCCGGTTCTTTTTGTCAAGACCGACCTGTCCGGTGCCCTGAATGAACTGCAG
GACGAGGCAGCGCGGCTATCGTGGCTGGCCACGACGGGCGTTCCTTGCGCAGCTGTGCTCGACGTTGTCA
CTGAAGCGGGAAGGGACTGGCTGCTATTGGGCGAAGTGCCGGGGCAGGATCTCCTGTCATCTCACCTTGC
TCCTGCCGAGAAAGTATCCATCATGGCTGATGCAATGCGGCGGCTGCATACGCTTGATCCGGCTACCTGC
CCATTCGACCACCAAGCGAAACATCGCATCGAGCGAGCACGTACTCGGATGGAAGCCGGTCTTGTCGATC
AGGATGATCTGGACGAAGAGCATCAGGGGCTCGCGCCAGCCGAACTGTTCGCCAGGCTCAAGGCGCGCAT
GCCCGACGGCGAGGATCTCGTCGTGACCCATGGCGATGCCTGCTTGCCGAATATCATGGTGGAAAATGGC
CGCTTTTCTGGATTCATCGACTGTGGCCGGCTGGGTGTGGCGGACCGCTATCAGGACATAGCGTTGGCTA
CCCGTGATATTGCTGAAGAGCTTGGCGGCGAATGGGCTGACCGCTTCCTCGTGCTTTACGGTATCGCCGC
TCCCGATTCGCAGCGCATCGCCTTCTATCGCCTTCTTGACGAGTTCTTCTGAGGGGATCCGTCGAGGGCC
CGGTACCTTTAAGACCAATGACTTACAAGGCAGCTGTAGATCTTAGCCACTTTTTAAAAGAAAAGGGGGG
ACTGGAAGGGCTAGCTCACTCCCAACGAAGACAAGATCTGCTTTTTGCTTGTACTGGGTCTCTCTGGTTA
GACCAGATCTGAGCCTGGGAGCTCTCTGGCTAACTAGGGAACCCACTGCTTAAGCCTCAATAAAGCTTGC
CTTGAGTGCTTCAAGTAGTGTGTGCCCGTCTGTTGTGTGACTCTGGTAACTAGAGATCCCTCAGACCCTT
TTAGTCAGTGTGGAAAATCTCTAGCAGTAGTAGTTCATGTCATCTTATTATTCAGTATTTATAACTTGCA
AAGAAATGAATATCAGAGAGTGAGAGGAACTTGTTTATTGCAGCTTATAATGGTTACAAATAAAGCAATA
GCATCACAAATTTCACAAATAAAGCATTTTTTTCACTGCATTCTAGTTGTGGTTTGTCCAAACTCATCAA
TGTATCTTATCATGTCTGGCTCTAGCTATCCCGCCCCTAACTCCGCCCATCCCGCCCCTAACTCCGCCCA
GTTCCGCCCATTCTCCGCCCCATGGCTGACTAATTTTTTTTATTTATGCAGAGGCCGAGGCCGCCTCGGC
CTCTGAGCTATTCCAGAAGTAGTGAGGAGGCTTTTTTGGAGGCCTAGGGACGTACCCAATTCGCCCTATA
GTGAGTCGTATTACGCGCGCTCACTGGCCGTCGTTTTACAACGTCGTGACTGGGAAAACCCTGGCGTTAC
CCAACTTAATCGCCTTGCAGCACATCCCCCTTTCGCCAGCTGGCGTAATAGCGAAGAGGCCCGCACCGAT
CGCCCTTCCCAACAGTTGCGCAGCCTGAATGGCGAATGGG
[124 nt withheld, positions 5431-5554]
C
[91 nt withheld, positions 5556-5646]
A
[49 nt withheld, positions 5648-5696]
CCTTTGACGTTGGAGTCCACGTTCTTT
[37 nt withheld, positions 5724-5760]
ACCCTATCTCGGTCTATTCTTTTGATTTATAAGGGATTTTGCCGATTTCGGCCTATTGGTTAAAAAATGA
GCTGATTTAACAAAAATTTAACGCGAATTTTAACAAAATATTAACGCTTACAATTTAGGTGGCACTTTTC
GGGGAAATGTGCGCGGAACCCCTATTTGTTTATTTTTCTAAATACATTCAAATATGTATCCGCTCATGAG
ACAATAACCCTGATAAATGCTTCAATAATATTGAAAAAGGAAGAGTATGAGTATTCAACATTTCCGTGTC
GCCCTTATTCCCTTTTTTGCGGCATTTTGCCTTCCTGTTTTTGCTCACCCAGAAACGCTGGTGAAAGTAA
AAGATGCTGAAGATCAGTTGGGTGCACGAGTGGGTTACATCGAACTGGATCTCAACAGCGGTAAGATCCT
TGAGAGTTTTCGCCCCGAAGAACGTTTTCCAATGATGAGCACTTTTAAAGTTCTGCTATGTGGCGCGGTA
TTATCCCGTATTGACGCCGGGCAAGAGCAACTCGGTCGCCGCATACACTATTCTCAGAATGACTTGGTTG
AGTACTCACCAGTCACAGAAAAGCATCTTACGGATGGCATGACAGTAAGAGAATTATGCAGTGCTGCCAT
AACCATGAGTGATAACACTGCGGCCAACTTACTTCTGACAACGATCGGAGGACCGAAGGAGCTAACCGCT
TTTTTGCACAACATGGGGGATCATGTAACTCGCCTTGATCGTTGGGAACCGGAGCTGAATGAAGCCATAC
CAAACGACGAGCGTGACACCACGATGCCTGTAGCAATGGCAACAACGTTGCGCAAACTATTAACTGGCGA
ACTACTTACTCTAGCTTCCCGGCAACAATTAATAGACTGGATGGAGGCGGATAAAGTTGCAGGACCACTT
CTGCGCTCGGCCCTTCCGGCTGGCTGGTTTATTGCTGATAAATCTGGAGCCGGTGAGCGTGGGTCTCGCG
GTATCATTGCAGCACTGGGGCCAGATGGTAAGCCCTCCCGTATCGTAGTTATCTACACGACGGGGAGTCA
GGCAACTATGGATGAACGAAATAGACAGATCGCTGAGATAGGTGCCTCACTGATTAAGCATTGGTAACTG
TCAGACCAAGTTTACTCATATATACTTTAGATTGATTTAAAACTTCATTTTTAATTTAAAAGGATCTAGG
TGAAGATCCTTTTTGATAATCTCATGACCAAAATCCCTTAACGTGAGTTTTCGTTCCACTGAGCGTCAGA
CCCCGTAGAAAAGATCAAAGGATCTTCTTGAGATCCTTTTTTTCTGCGCGTAATCTGCTGCTTGCAAACA
AAAAAACCACCGCTACCAGCGGTGGTTTGTTTGCCGGATCAAGAGCTACCAACTCTTTTTCCGAAGGTAA
CTGGCTTCAGCAGAGCGCAGATACCAAATACTGTTCTTCTAGTGTAGCCGTAGTTAGGCCACCACTTCAA
GAACTCTGTAGCACCGCCTACATACCTCGCTCTGCTAATCCTGTTACCAGTGGCTGCTGCCAGTGGCGAT
AAGTCGTGTCTTACCGGGTTGGACTCAAGACGATAGTTACCGGATAAGGCGCAGCGGTCGGGCTGAACGG
GGGGTTCGTGCACACAGCCCAGCTTGGAGCGAACGACCTACACCGAACTGAGATACCTACAGCGTGAGCT
ATGAGAAAGCGCCACGCTTCCCGAAGGGAGAAAGGCGGACAGGTATCCGGTAAGCGGCAGGGTCGGAACA
GGAGAGCGCACGAGGGAGCTTCCAGGGGGAAACGCCTGGTATCTTTATAGTCCTGTCGGGTTTCGCCACC
TCTGACTTGAGCGTCGATTTTTGTGATGCTCGTCAGGGGGGCGGAGCCTATGGAAAAACGCCAGCAACGC
GGCCTTTTTACGGTTCCTGGCCTTTTGCTGGCCTTTTGCTCACATGTTCTTTCCTGCGTTATCCCCTGAT
TCTGTGGATAACCGTATTACCGCCTTTGAGTGAGCTGATACCGCTCGCCGCAGCCGAACGACCGAGCGCA
GCGAGTCAGTGAGCGAGGAAGCGGAAGAGCGCCCAATACGCAAACCGCCTCTCCCCGCGCGTTGGCCGAT
TCATTAATGCAGCTGGCACGACAGGTTTCCCGACTGGAAAGCGGGCAGTGAGCGCAACGCAATTAATGTG
AGTTAGCTCACTCATTAGGCACCCCAGGCTTTACACTTTATGCTTCCGGCTCGTATGTTGTGTGGAATTG
TGAGCGGATAACAATTTCACACAGGAAACAGCTATGACCATGATTACGCCAAGCGCGCAATTAACCCTCA
CTAAAGGGAACAAAAGCTGGAGCTGCAAGCTTAATGTAGTCTTATGCAATACTCTTGTAGTCTTGCAACA
TGGTAACGATGAGTTAGCAACATGCCTTACAAGGAGAGAAAAAGCACCGTGCATGCCGATTGGTGGAAGT
AAGGTGGTACGATCGTGCCTTATTAGGAAGGCAACAGACGGGTCTGACATGGATTGGACGAACCACTGAA
TTGCCGCATTGCAGAGATATTGTATTTAAGTGCCTAGCTCGATACATAAACGGGTCTCTCTGGTTAGACC
AGATCTGAGCCTGGGAGCTCTCTGGCTAACTAGGGAACCCACTGCTTAAGCCTCAATAAAGCTTGCCTTG
AGTGCTTCAAGTAGTGTGTGCCCGTCTGTTGTGTGACTCTGGTAACTAGAGATCCCTCAGACCCTTTTAG
TCAGTGTGGAAAATCTCTAGCAGTGGCGCCCGAACAGGGACTTGAAAGCGAAAGGGAAACCAGAGGAGCT
CTCTCGACGCAGGACTCGGCTTGCTGAAGCGCGCACGGCAAGAGGCGAGGGGCGGCGACTGGTGAGTACG
CCAAAAATTTTGACTAGCGGAGGCTAGAAGGAGAGAGATGGGTGCGAGAGCGTCAGTATTAAGCGGGGGA
GAATTAGATCGCGATGGGAAAAAATTCGGTTAAGGCCAGGGGGAAAGAAAAAATATAAATTAAAACATAT
AGTATGGGCAAGCAGGGAGCTAGAACGATTCGCAGTTAATCCTGGCCTGTTAGAAACATCAGAAGGCTGT
AGACAAATACTGGGACAGCTACAACCATCCCTTCAGACAGGATCAGAAGAACTTAGATCATTATATAATA
CAGTAGCAACCCTCTATTGTGTGCATCAAAGGATAGAGATAAAAGACACCAAGGAAGCTTTAGACAAGAT
AGAGGAAGAGCAAAACAAAAGTAAGACCACCGCACAGCAAGCGGCCGCTGATCTTCAGACCTGGAGGAGG
AGATATGAGGGACAATTGGAGAAGTGAATTATATAAATATAAAGTAGTAAAAATTGAACCATTAGGAGTA
GCACCCACCAAGGCAAAGAGAAGAGTGGTGCAGAGAGAAAAAAGAGCAGTGGGAATAGGAGCTTTGTTCC
TTGGGTTCTTGGGAGCAGCAGGAAGCACTATGGGCGCAGCGTCAATGACGCTGACGGTACAGGCCAGACA
ATTATTGTCTGGTATAGTGCAGCAGCAGAACAATTTGCTGAGGGCTATTGAGGCGCAACAGCATCTGTTG
CAACTCACAGTCTGGGGCATCAAGCAGCTCCAGGCAAGAATCCTGGCTGTGGAAAGATACCTAAAGGATC
AACAGCTCCTGGGGATTTGGGGTTGCTCTGGAAAACTCATTTGCACCACTGCTGTGCCTTGGAATGCTAG
TTGGAGTAATAAATCTCTGGAACAGATTTGGAATCACACGACCTGGATGGAGTGGGACAGAGAAATTAAC
AATTACACAAGCTTAATACACTCCTTAATTGAAGAATCGCAAAACCAGCAAGAAAAGAATGAACAAGAAT
TATTGGAATTAGATAAATGGGCAAGTTTGTGGAATTGGTTTAACATAACAAATTGGCTGTGGTATATAAA
ATTATTCATAATGATAGTAGGAGGCTTGGTAGGTTTAAGAATAGTTTTTGCTGTACTTTCTATAGTGAAT
AGAGTTAGGCAGGGATATTCACCATTATCGTTTCAGACCCACCTCCCAACCCCGAGGGGACCCGACAGGC
CCGAAGGAATAGAAGAAGAAGGTGGAGAGAGAGACAGAGACAGATCCATTCGATTAGTGAACGGATCTCG
ACGGTATCGGTTAACTTTTAAAAGAAAAGGGGGGATTGGGGGGTACAGTGCAGGGGAAAGAATAGTAGAC
ATAATAGCAACAGACATACAAACTAAAGAATTACAAAAACAAATTACAAAAATTCAAAATTTTATCGATC
ACGAGACTAGCCTCGAGAAGCTTGATATCGAATTCCACGGGGTTGGGGTTGCGCCTTTTCCAAGGCAGCC
CTGGGTTTGCGCAGGGACGCGGCTGCTCTGGGCGTGGTTCCGGGAAACGCAGCGGCGCCGACCCTGGGTC
TCGCACATTCTTCACGTCCGTTCGCAGCGTCACCCGGATCTTCGCCGCTACCCTTGTGGGCCCCCCGGCG
ACGCTTCCTGCTCCGCCCCTAAGTCGGGAAGGTTCCTTGCGGTTCGCGGCGTGCCGGACGTGACAAACGG
AAGCCGCACGTCTCACTAGTACCCTCGCAGACGGACAGCGCCAGGGAGCAATGGCAGCGCGCCGACCGCG
ATGGGCTGTGGCCAATAGCGGCTGCTCAGCAGGGCGCGCCGAGAGCAGCGGCCGGGAAGGGGCGGTGCGG
GAGGCGGGGTGTGGGGCGGTAGTGTGGGCCCTGTTCCTGCCCGCGCGGTGTTCCGCATTCTGCAAGCCTC
CGGAGCGCACGTCGGCAGTCGGCTCCCTCGTTGACCGAATCACCGACCTCTCTCCCCAG
Features (pLannotate 1.2.2; 31 found; start..end, strand, type, name):
     55..79      +  protein_bind   attB1: mutant version of attB; recombination site for the Gateway® BP reaction BP Clonase™
    138..854     +  CDS            Venus: Venus is a basic (constitutively fluorescent) yellow fluorescent protein published in 2002, derived from Aequorea victoria. It is reported to be a rapidly-maturing weak dimer with moderate acid sensitivity.
    861..2513    +  CDS            luciferase: firefly luciferase synthetic luc2 version of the luciferase gene
   2530..2554    -  protein_bind   attB2: mutant version of attB; recombination site for the Gateway® BP reaction BP Clonase™
   2585..3173    +  misc_feature   WPRE: woodchuck hepatitis virus posttranscriptional regulatory element
   3216..3715    +  promoter       PGK promoter: mouse phosphoglycerate kinase 1 promoter
   3729..4532    +  CDS            NeoR/KanR: aminoglycoside phosphotransferase from Tn5; aph(3')-II (or nptII); confers resistance to neomycin, kanamycin, and G418 (Geneticin®)
   4553..4690    +  CDS            nef (fragment): NEF_HV1LA - Experimental evidence at protein level: Swiss-Prot protein existence level 1. Extracellular Nef protein targets CD4(+) T-lymphocytes for apoptosis by interacting with CXCR4 surface receptors. From Human immunodeficiency virus type 1 group M subtype B (isolate Lai) (HIV-1).
   4676..4856    +  LTR            5' LTR (truncated): truncated 5' long terminal repeat (LTR) from HIV-1
   4928..5049    +  polyA_signal   SV40 poly(A) signal: SV40 polyadenylation signal
   5089..5224    +  rep_origin     SV40 ori: SV40 origin of replication
   5245..5263    -  promoter       T7 promoter: promoter for bacteriophage T7 RNA polymerase
   5271..5426    +  CDS            lacZα (fragment): LacZα fragment of β-galactosidase; lacZ fragment
   5431..5859    +  rep_origin     f1 ori (sequence partly withheld): f1 bacteriophage origin of replication; arrow indicates direction of (+) strand synthesis
   5912..6016    +  promoter       AmpR promoter: bla
   6017..6877    +  CDS            AmpR: β-lactamase; bla; confers resistance to ampicillin, carbenicillin, and related antibiotics
   7048..7636    +  rep_origin     ori: high-copy-number ColE1/pMB1/pBR322/pUC origin of replication
   7819..7911    +  CDS            lacI (fragment): lac repressor; lacI; The lac repressor binds to the lac operator to inhibit transcription in E. coli. This inhibition can be relieved by adding lactose or isopropyl-β-D-thiogalactopyranoside (IPTG).
   7924..7945    +  protein_bind   CAP binding site: CAP binding activates transcription in the presence of cAMP. E. coli catabolite activator protein
   7960..7990    +  promoter       lac promoter: promoter for the E. coli lac operon
   7998..8014    +  protein_bind   lac operator: The lac repressor binds to the lac operator to inhibit transcription in E. coli. This inhibition can be relieved by adding lactose or isopropyl-β-D-thiogalactopyranoside (IPTG). lac repressor encoded by lacI
   8059..8077    +  promoter       T3 promoter: promoter for bacteriophage T3 RNA polymerase
   8105..8331    +  promoter       RSV promoter: Rous sarcoma virus enhancer/promoter
   8332..8512    +  LTR            5' LTR (truncated): truncated 5' long terminal repeat (LTR) from HIV-1
   8559..8684    +  misc_feature   HIV-1 Ψ: packaging signal of human immunodeficiency virus type 1
   8668..9031    +  CDS            HIV-1 gag (fragment): gag protein from human immunodeficiency virus 1; gag
   9177..9410    +  misc_feature   RRE: The Rev response element (RRE) of HIV-1 allows for Rev-dependent mRNA export from the nucleus to the cytoplasm.
   9787..9887    +  CDS            Rev (fragment): human immunodeficiency virus 1 (HIV-1) Rev protein; rev; enhances nuclear export of unspliced and incompletely spliced viral mRNAs
   9906..10023   +  misc_feature   cPPT/CTS: central polypurine tract and central termination sequence of HIV-1
  10043..10066   -  misc_feature   MCS (fragment): pBluescript multiple cloning site
  10069..10579   +  promoter       hPGK promoter: human phosphoglycerate kinase 1 promoter
