[The description below was written by a language model from this plasmid's Addgene catalogue record and pLannotate feature annotations shown in this document.]
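Description:
pLenti-PGK-Venus-Akaluc (neo) is a lentiviral transfer plasmid of about 10.6 kb, made by Gateway recombination of a Venus-Akaluc fusion into the pLenti PGK Neo DEST destination backbone. In bacteria it is maintained through a high-copy ColE1/pUC-type origin with ampicillin resistance (AmpR). An f1 origin, lac promoter/operator and lacZα remnants, and T3/T7 promoters are carried over from the cloning backbone. The viral portion has a third-generation layout. An RSV promoter is fused to a truncated HIV-1 5' LTR and drives genomic RNA production in packaging cells. It is followed by the Ψ packaging signal with a gag fragment, the Rev response element for Rev-dependent nuclear export, and the cPPT/CTS. The downstream LTR is annotated as a self-inactivating ΔU3 3' LTR in the depositor sequence and as a truncated LTR in the sequencing-derived record. An SV40 poly(A) signal and SV40 origin lie beyond it.

The payload is driven by the human PGK promoter and flanked by attB1 and attB2 sites left by the Gateway reaction. It encodes the yellow fluorescent protein Venus (from Aequorea victoria) followed directly by Akaluc, an engineered derivative of Photinus pyralis firefly luciferase that the automated annotation labels simply as luciferase. A WPRE follows the insert to enhance transcript expression. A separate mouse PGK promoter drives NeoR, allowing G418 selection of transduced mammalian cells. The two feature tables describe the same construct from different start positions and agree on all major elements. The plasmid provides a stably integrated fluorescent and bioluminescent reporter, and the associated publication used it for sensitive in vivo tracking of glioma expansion.
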