Addgene plasmid #124701: pLenti-PGK-Venus-Akaluc (neo)
Purpose: Aka-Luciferase reporter
Depositing lab: Roland Friedel. Depositing organization: Icahn School of Medicine at Mount Sinai. Publication: Akaluc bioluminescence offers superior sensitivity to track in vivo glioma expansion. Bozec D, Sattiraju A, Bouras A, Jesu Raj JG, Rivera D, Huang Y, Junqueira Alves C, Tejero R, Tsankova NM, Zou H, Hadjipanayis C, Friedel RH. Neurooncol Adv. 2020 Oct 10;2(1):vdaa134. doi: 10.1093/noajnl/vdaa134. eCollection 2020 Jan-Dec. PubMed 33241215.
Backbone
  Vector backbone: pLenti PGK Neo DEST (Addgene #19067)
  Backbone manufacturer: Eric Campeau & Paul Kaufman
  Backbone size w/o insert (bp): 9780
  Total vector size (bp): 10575
  Vector type: Lentiviral
  Selectable markers: Neomycin (select with G418)
Growth in bacteria
  Bacterial resistance: Ampicillin, 100 μg/mL
  Growth temperature: 30°C
  Growth strain: NEB Stable
  Copy number: High Copy
Gene/Insert
  Gene/Insert name: Venus-Akaluciferase
  Species: Synthetic; Aequorea victoria (Venus) and Photinus pyralis (Akaluciferase)
  Insert size (bp): 2400
  Promoter: hPGK
  Cloning method: Gateway Cloning
  Sequencing primers: 5′ Akaluc-F1 CACCATGGTGAGCAAGGGCGA
Resource information
  A portion of this plasmid was derived from a plasmid made by: the Venus-Akaluc insert was obtained from a plasmid that we received with an MTA from the RIKEN BRC (bioresource center), Tsukuba, Japan
Terms and licenses: Academic/Nonprofit Terms; Industry Terms: Not Available to Industry
How to cite: pLenti-PGK-Venus-Akaluc (neo) was a gift from Roland Friedel (Addgene plasmid # 124701 ; http://n2t.net/addgene:124701 ; RRID:Addgene_124701)
